>Addgene plasmid #228482 | MZB126 | addgene full sequence | sequence record 455286 | Addgene NGS Result
GGTCGACATTGATTATTGACTAGTTATTAATAGTAATCAATTACGGGGTCATTAGTTCATAGCCCATATA
TGGAGTTCCGCGTTACATAACTTACGGTAAATGGCCCGCCTGGCTGACCGCCCAACGACCCCCGCCCATT
GACGTCAATAATGACGTATGTTCCCATAGTAACGCCAATAGGGACTTTCCATTGACGTCAATGGGTGGAG
TATTTACGGTAAACTGCCCACTTGGCAGTACATCAAGTGTATCATATGCCAAGTACGCCCCCTATTGACG
TCAATGACGGTAAATGGCCCGCCTGGCATTATGCCCAGTACATGACCTTATGGGACTTTCCTACTTGGCA
GTACATCTACGTATTAGTCATCGCTATTACCATGGTCGAGGTGAGCCCCACGTTCTGCTTCACTCTCCCC
ATCTCCCCCCCCTCCCCACCCCCAATTTTGTATTTATTTATTTTTTAATTATTTTGTGCAGCGATGGGGG
SGGGGGGGGGGGGGGCGCGCGCCAGGCGGGGCGGGGCGGGGCGAGGGGCGGGGCGGGGCGAGGCGGAGAG
GTGCGGCGGCAGCCAATCAGAGCGGCGCGCTCCGAAAGTTTCCTTTTATGGCGAGGCGGCGGCGGCGGCG
GCCCTATAAAAAGCGAAGCGCGCGGCGGGCGGGAGTCGCTGCGCGCTGCCTTCGCCCCGTGCCCCGCTCC
GCCGCCGCCTCGCGCCGCCCGCCCCGGCTCTGACTGACCGCGTTACTCCCACAGGTGAGCGGGCGGGACG
GCCCTTCTCCTCCGGGCTGTAATTAGCGCTTGGTTTAATGACGGCTTGTTTCTTTTCTGTGGCTGCGTGA
AAGCCTTGAGGGGCTCCGGGAGGGCCCTTTGTGCGGGGGGAGCGGCTCGGGGGGTGCGTGCGTGTGTGTG
TGCGTGGGGAGCGCCGCGTGCGGCTCCGCGCTGCCCGGCGGCTGTGAGCGCTGCGGGCGCGGCGCGGGGC
TTTGTGCGCTCCGCAGTGTGCGCGAGGGGAGCGCGGCCGGGGGCGGTGCCCCGCGGTGCGGGGGGGGCTG
CGAGGGGAACAAAGGCTGCGTGCGGGGTGTGTGCGTGGGGGGGTGAGCAGGGGGTGTGGGCGCGTCGGTC
GGGCTGCAACCCCCCCTGCACCCCCCTCCCCGAGTTGCTGAGCACGGCCCGGCTTCGGGTGCGGGGCTCC
GTACGGGGCGTGGCGCGGGGCTCGCCGTGCCGGGCGGGGGGTGGCGGCAGGTGGGGGTGCCGGGCGGGGC
GGGGCCGCCTCGGGCCGGGGAGGGCTCGGGGGAGGGGCGCGGCGGCCCCCGGAGCGCCGGCGGCTGTCGA
GGCGCGGCGAGCCGCAGCCATTGCCTTTTATGGTAATCGTGCGAGAGGGCGCAGGGACTTCCTTTGTCCC
AAATCTGTGCGGAGCCGAAATCTGGGAGGCGCCGCCGCACCCCCTCTAGCGGGCGCGGGGCGAAGCGGTG
CGGCGCCGGCAGGAAGGAAATGGGCGGGGAGGGCCTTCGTGCGTCGCCGCGCCGCCGTCCCCTTCTCCCT
CTCCAGCCTCGGGGCTGTCCGCGGGGGGACGGCTGCCTTCGGGGGGGACGGGGCAGGGCGGGGTTCGGCT
TCTGGCGTGTGACCGGCGGCTCTAGCGCCTCTGCTAACCATGTTCATGCCTTCTTCTTTTTCCTACAGCT
CCTGGGCAACGTGCTGGTTGTTGTGCTGTCTCATCATTTTGGCAAAGAATTGCGGCCGTCTCAGGCCGAG
TTCGGTACCGCCACCATGAACACCCAGATCCTGATCCTGACCCTGGTGGCTGCTATCCACACCAACGCTC
CCGGGTGATGAGCGGCCGCGATAATTCACTCCTCAGGTGCAGGCTGCCTATCAGAAGGTGGTGGCTGGTG
TGGCCAATGCCCTGGCTCACAAATACCACTGAGATCTTTTTCCCTCTGCCAAAAATTATGGGGACATCAT
GAAGCCCCTTGAGCATCTGACTTCTGGCTAATAAAGGAAATTTATTTTCATTGCAATAGTGTGTTGGAAT
TTTTTGTGTCTCTCACTCGGAAGGACATATGGGAGGGCAAATCATTTAAAACATCAGAATGAGTATTTGG
TTTAGAGTTTGGCAACATATGCCCATATGCTGGCTGCCATGAACAAAGGTTGGCTATAAAGAGGTCATCA
GTATATGAAACAGCCCCCTGCTGTCCATTCCTTATTCCATAGAAAAGCCTTGACTTGAGGTTAGATTTTT
TTTATATTTTGTTTTGTGTTATTTTTTTCTTTAACATCCCTAAAATTTTCCTTACATGTTTTACTAGCCA
GATTTTTCCTCCTCTCCTGACTACTCCCAGTCATAGCTGTCCCTCTTCTCTTATGGAGATCCCTCGACCT
GCAGCCCAAGCTTGGCGTAATCATGGTCATAGCTGTTTCCTGTGTGAAATTGTTATCCGCTCACAATTCC
ACACAACATACGAGCCGGAAGCATAAAGTGTAAAGCCTGGGGTGCCTAATGAGTGAGCTAACTCACATTA
ATTGCGTTGCGCTCACTGCCCGCTTTCCAGTCGGGAAACCTGTCGTGCCAGCGGATCGATCCGCTGCATT
AATGAATCGGCCAACGCGCGGGGAGAGGCGGTTTGCGTATTGGGCGCTCTTCCGCTTCCTCGCTCACTGA
CTCGCTGCGCTCGGTCGTTCGGCTGCGGCGAGCGGTATCAGCTCACTCAAAGGCGGTAATACGGTTATCC
ACAGAATCAGGGGATAACGCAGGAAAGAACATGTGAGCAAAAGGCCAGCAAAAGGCCAGGAACCGTAAAA
AGGCCGCGTTGCTGGCGTTTTTCCATAGGCTCCGCCCCCCTGACGAGCATCACAAAAATCGACGCTCAAG
TCAGAGGTGGCGAAACCCGACAGGACTATAAAGATACCAGGCGTTTCCCCCTGGAAGCTCCCTCGTGCGC
TCTCCTGTTCCGACCCTGCCGCTTACCGGATACCTGTCCGCCTTTCTCCCTTCGGGAAGCGTGGCGCTTT
CTCATAGCTCACGCTGTAGGTATCTCAGTTCGGTGTAGGTCGTTCGCTCCAAGCTGGGCTGTGTGCACGA
ACCCCCCGTTCAGCCCGACCGCTGCGCCTTATCCGGTAACTATCGTCTTGAGTCCAACCCGGTAAGACAC
GACTTATCGCCACTGGCAGCAGCCACTGGTAACAGGATTAGCAGAGCGAGGTATGTAGGCGGTGCTACAG
AGTTCTTGAAGTGGTGGCCTAACTACGGCTACACTAGAAGAACAGTATTTGGTATCTGCGCTCTGCTGAA
GCCAGTTACCTTCGGAAAAAGAGTTGGTAGCTCTTGATCCGGCAAACAAACCACCGCTGGTAGCGGTGGT
TTTTTTGTTTGCAAGCAGCAGATTACGCGCAGAAAAAAAGGATCTCAAGAAGATCCTTTGATCTTTTCTA
CGGGGTCTGACGCTCAGTGGAACGAAAACTCACGTTAAGGGATTTTGGTCATGAGATTATCAAAAAGGAT
CTTCACCTAGATCCTTTTAAATTAAAAATGAAGTTTTAAATCAATCTAAAGTATATATGAGTAAACTTGG
TCTGACAGTTACCAATGCTTAATCAGTGAGGCACCTATCTCAGCGATCTGTCTATTTCGTTCATCCATAG
TTGCCTGACTCCCCGTCGTGTAGATAACTACGATACGGGAGGGCTTACCATCTGGCCCCAGTGCTGCAAT
GATACCGCGAGACCCACGCTCACCGGCTCCAGATTTATCAGCAATAAACCAGCCAGCCGGAAGGGCCGAG
CGCAGAAGTGGTCCTGCAACTTTATCCGCCTCCATCCAGTCTATTAATTGTTGCCGGGAAGCTAGAGTAA
GTAGTTCGCCAGTTAATAGTTTGCGCAACGTTGTTGCCATTGCTACAGGCATCGTGGTGTCACGCTCGTC
GTTTGGTATGGCTTCATTCAGCTCCGGTTCCCAACGATCAAGGCGAGTTACATGATCCCCCATGTTGTGC
AAAAAAGCGGTTAGCTCCTTCGGTCCTCCGATCGTTGTCAGAAGTAAGTTGGCCGCAGTGTTATCACTCA
TGGTTATGGCAGCACTGCATAATTCTCTTACTGTCATGCCATCCGTAAGATGCTTTTCTGTGACTGGTGA
GTACTCAACCAAGTCATTCTGAGAATAGTGTATGCGGCGACCGAGTTGCTCTTGCCCGGCGTCAATACGG
GATAATACCGCGCCACATAGCAGAACTTTAAAAGTGCTCATCATTGGAAAACGTTCTTCGGGGCGAAAAC
TCTCAAGGATCTTACCGCTGTTGAGATCCAGTTCGATGTAACCCACTCGTGCACCCAACTGATCTTCAGC
ATCTTTTACTTTCACCAGCGTTTCTGGGTGAGCAAAAACAGGAAGGCAAAATGCCGCAAAAAAGGGAATA
AGGGCGACACGGAAATGTTGAATACTCATACTCTTCCTTTTTCAATATTATTGAAGCATTTATCAGGGTT
ATTGTCTCATGAGCGGATACATATTTGAATGTATTTAGAAAAATAAACAAATAGGGGTTCCGCGCACATT
TCCCCGAAAAGTGCCACCTG
Features (pLannotate 1.2.2; 13 found; start..end, strand, type, name):
      5..384     +  enhancer       CMV enhancer: human cytomegalovirus immediate early enhancer
    386..661     +  promoter       chicken β-actin promoter: No description available
    662..1678    +  intron         chimeric intron: chimera between introns from chicken β-actin and rabbit β-globin
   1676..1753    +  CDS            HBBC_AMMLE (fragment): Experimental evidence at protein level: Swiss-Prot protein existence level 1. Involved in oxygen transport from the lung to the various peripheral tissues. From Ammotragus lervia (Barbary sheep) (Antilope lervia).
   1845..1919    +  CDS            HBB (fragment): HBB_PONPY - Experimental evidence at transcript level: Swiss-Prot protein existence level 2. Involved in oxygen transport from the lung to the various peripheral tissues. From Pongo pygmaeus (Bornean orangutan).
   1990..2045    +  polyA_signal   β-globin poly(A) signal: rabbit β-globin polyadenylation signal (Gil and Proudfoot, 1987)
   2430..2446    -  protein_bind   lac operator: The lac repressor binds to the lac operator to inhibit transcription in E. coli. This inhibition can be relieved by adding lactose or isopropyl-β-D-thiogalactopyranoside (IPTG). lac repressor encoded by lacI
   2454..2484    -  promoter       lac promoter: promoter for the E. coli lac operon
   2499..2520    -  protein_bind   CAP binding site: CAP binding activates transcription in the presence of cAMP. E. coli catabolite activator protein
   2536..2637    -  CDS            lacI (fragment): LACI_ECOLI - Experimental evidence at protein level: Swiss-Prot protein existence level 1. Repressor of the lactose operon. Binds allolactose as an inducer. From Escherichia coli (strain K12).
   2820..3408    -  rep_origin     ori: high-copy-number ColE1/pMB1/pBR322/pUC origin of replication
   3579..4439    -  CDS            AmpR: β-lactamase; bla; confers resistance to ampicillin, carbenicillin, and related antibiotics
   4440..4544    -  promoter       AmpR promoter: bla
