[The description below was written by a language model from this plasmid's Addgene catalogue record and pLannotate feature annotations shown in this document.]
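Description:
MZB126 is an "empty" mammalian expression backbone derived from pαH, about 4.6 kb, designed to receive an open reading frame by homology-based DNA assembly (Gibson, HiFi, In-Fusion and similar methods). It is propagated in E. coli through a high-copy ColE1/pUC-type origin and selected with ampicillin via the β-lactamase gene and its native promoter. Remnants of a pUC-style cloning region (lac promoter, lac operator, CAP binding site and a short lacI fragment) sit between the expression cassette and the origin, and have no stated role in the plasmid's use.

The expression cassette is a CAG-type arrangement. The human cytomegalovirus immediate early enhancer is fused to the chicken β-actin promoter, followed by the chimeric chicken β-actin/rabbit β-globin intron, and transcripts are terminated by the rabbit β-globin polyadenylation signal. This gives strong constitutive transcription in mammalian cells. The two short "haemoglobin β" CDS fragments flagged by the automated annotation flank the cloning region. They most likely reflect residual β-globin exon sequence associated with the intron and poly(A) regions rather than an intended protein product.

According to the depositor, the vector encodes a hemagglutinin (HA) leader sequence that directs the expressed protein into the secretory pathway for delivery to the plasma membrane. This leader is not picked out as a separate feature in the table. The plasmid is linearised with SmaI so that an insert can be assembled downstream of the leader. No gene of interest, epitope tag or mammalian selection marker is recorded. The construct is therefore suited to transient expression of secreted or membrane-targeted proteins in mammalian cells.
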