Addgene plasmid #228482: MZB126
Purpose: (Empty Backbone) "Empty" HA-secretion (membrane) vector for easy DNA Assembly (Mammalian cell Expression)
Depositing lab: Richard Baker. Depositing organization: University of North Carolina at Chapel Hill.
Backbone
  Vector backbone: pαH
  Backbone size (bp): 4566
  Vector type: Mammalian Expression
Growth in bacteria
  Bacterial resistance: Ampicillin, 100 μg/mL
  Growth temperature: 37°C
  Growth strain: DH5alpha
  Copy number: Unknown
Gene/Insert
  Sequencing primers: 3′ M13 Reverse
Terms and licenses: Academic/Nonprofit Terms; Industry Terms: Not Available to Industry
Depositor comments: "Empty" vector for rapid cloning via DNA assembly methods (i.e. Gibson, Hifi, In-fusion, etc.) achieved via linearization by SmaI restriction enzyme cleavage. Encoded a hemagglutinin (HA) leader sequence for secretion to the plasma membrane
How to cite: MZB126 was a gift from Richard Baker (Addgene plasmid # 228482 ; http://n2t.net/addgene:228482 ; RRID:Addgene_228482)
